>Addgene plasmid #20729 | FUW-tetO-lox-hSOX2 | depositor full sequence | sequence record 9634 | Author sequence
CGCGTTGACATTGATTATTGACTAGTTATTAATAGTAATCAATTACGGGGTCATTAGTTCATAGCCCATA
TATGGAGTTCCGCGTTACATAACTTACGGTAAATGGCCCGCCTGGCTGACCGCCCAACGACCCCCGCCCA
TTGACGTCAATAATGACGTATGTTCCCATAGTAACGCCAATAGGGACTTTCCATTGACGTCAATGGGTGG
AGTATTTACGGTAAACTGCCCACTTGGCAGTACATCAAGTGTATCATATGCCAAGTACGCCCCCTATTGA
CGTCAATGACGGTAAATGGCCCGCCTGGCATTATGCCCAGTACATGACCTTATGGGACTTTCCTACTTGG
CAGTACATCTACGTATTAGTCATCGCTATTACCATGGTGATGCGGTTTTGGCAGTACATCAATGGGCGTG
GATAGCGGTTTGACTCACGGGGATTTCCAAGTCTCCACCCCATTGACGTCAATGGGAGTTTGTTTTGGCA
CCAAAATCAACGGGACTTTCCAAAATGTCGTAACAACTCCGCCCCATTGACGCAAATGGGCGGTAGGCGT
GTACGGTGGGAGGTCTATATAAGCAGCGCGTTTTGCCTGTACTGGGTCTCTCTGGTTAGACCAGATCTGA
GCCTGGGAGCTCTCTGGCTAACTAGGGAACCCACTGCTTAAGCCTCAATAAAGCTTGCCTTGAGTGCTTC
AAGTAGTGTGTGCCCGTCTGTTGTGTGACTCTGGTAACTAGAGATCCCTCAGACCCTTTTAGTCAGTGTG
GAAAATCTCTAGCAGTGGCGCCCGAACAGGGACTTGAAAGCGAAAGGGAAACCAGAGGAGCTCTCTCGAC
GCAGGACTCGGCTTGCTGAAGCGCGCACGGCAAGAGGCGAGGGGCGGCGACTGGTGAGTACGCCAAAAAT
TTTGACTAGCGGAGGCTAGAAGGAGAGAGATGGGTGCGAGAGCGTCAGTATTAAGCGGGGGAGAATTAGA
TCGCGATGGGAAAAAATTCGGTTAAGGCCAGGGGGAAAGAAAAAATATAAATTAAAACATATAGTATGGG
CAAGCAGGGAGCTAGAACGATTCGCAGTTAATCCTGGCCTGTTAGAAACATCAGAAGGCTGTAGACAAAT
ACTGGGACAGCTACAACCATCCCTTCAGACAGGATCAGAAGAACTTAGATCATTATATAATACAGTAGCA
ACCCTCTATTGTGTGCATCAAAGGATAGAGATAAAAGACACCAAGGAAGCTTTAGACAAGATAGAGGAAG
AGCAAAACAAAAGTAAGACCACCGCACAGCAAGCGGCCGCTGATCTTCAGACCTGGAGGAGGAGATATGA
GGGACAATTGGAGAAGTGAATTATATAAATATAAAGTAGTAAAAATTGAACCATTAGGAGTAGCACCCAC
CAAGGCAAAGAGAAGAGTGGTGCAGAGAGAAAAAAGAGCAGTGGGAATAGGAGCTTTGTTCCTTGGGTTC
TTGGGAGCAGCAGGAAGCACTATGGGCGCAGCGTCAATGACGCTGACGGTACAGGCCAGACAATTATTGT
CTGGTATAGTGCAGCAGCAGAACAATTTGCTGAGGGCTATTGAGGCGCAACAGCATCTGTTGCAACTCAC
AGTCTGGGGCATCAAGCAGCTCCAGGCAAGAATCCTGGCTGTGGAAAGATACCTAAAGGATCAACAGCTC
CTGGGGATTTGGGGTTGCTCTGGAAAACTCATTTGCACCACTGCTGTGCCTTGGAATGCTAGTTGGAGTA
ATAAATCTCTGGAACAGATTTGGAATCACACGACCTGGATGGAGTGGGACAGAGAAATTAACAATTACAC
AAGCTTAATACACTCCTTAATTGAAGAATCGCAAAACCAGCAAGAAAAGAATGAACAAGAATTATTGGAA
TTAGATAAATGGGCAAGTTTGTGGAATTGGTTTAACATAACAAATTGGCTGTGGTATATAAAATTATTCA
TAATGATAGTAGGAGGCTTGGTAGGTTTAAGAATAGTTTTTGCTGTACTTTCTATAGTGAATAGAGTTAG
GCAGGGATATTCACCATTATCGTTTCAGACCCACCTCCCAACCCCGAGGGGACCCGACAGGCCCGAAGGA
ATAGAAGAAGAAGGTGGAGAGAGAGACAGAGACAGATCCATTCGATTAGTGAACGGATCGGCACTGCGTG
CGCCAATTCTGCAGACAAATGGCAGTATTCATCCACAATTTTAAAAGAAAAGGGGGGATTGGGGGGTACA
GTGCAGGGGAAAGAATAGTAGACATAATAGCAACAGACATACAAACTAAAGAATTACAAAAACAAATTAC
AAAAATTCAAAATTTTCGGGTTTATTACAGGGACAGCAGAGATCCAGTTTGGTTAATGATCTCGAGTTTA
CCACTCCCTATCAGTGATAGAGAAAAGTGAAAGTCGAGTTTACCACTCCCTATCAGTGATAGAGAAAAGT
GAAAGTCGAGTTTACCACTCCCTATCAGTGATAGAGAAAAGTGAAAGTCGAGTTTACCACTCCCTATCAG
TGATAGAGAAAAGTGAAAGTCGAGTTTACCACTCCCTATCAGTGATAGAGAAAAGTGAAAGTCGAGTTTA
CCACTCCCTATCAGTGATAGAGAAAAGTGAAAGTCGAGTTTACCACTCCCTATCAGTGATAGAGAAAAGT
GAAAGTCGAGCTCGGTACCCGGGTCGAGTAGGCGTGTACGGTGGGAGGCCTATATAAGCAGAGCTCGTTT
AGTGAACCGTCAGATCGCCTGGAGACGCCATCCACGCTGTTTTGACCTCCATAGAAGACACCGGGACCGA
TCCAGCCTCCGCGGCCCCGAATTCGCCACCATGTACAACATGATGGAGACGGAGCTGAAGCCGCCGGGCC
CGCAGCAAACTTCGGGGGGCGGCGGCGGCAACTCCACCGCGGCGGCGGCCGGCGGCAACCAGAAAAACAG
CCCGGACCGCGTCAAGCGGCCCATGAATGCCTTCATGGTGTGGTCCCGCGGGCAGCGGCGCAAGATGGCC
CAGGAGAACCCCAAGATGCACAACTCGGAGATCAGCAAGCGCCTGGGCGCCGAGTGGAAACTTTTGTCGG
AGACGGAGAAGCGGCCGTTCATCGACGAGGCTAAGCGGCTGCGAGCGCTGCACATGAAGGAGCACCCGGA
TTATAAATACCGGCCCCGGCGGAAAACCAAGACGCTCATGAAGAAGGATAAGTACACGCTGCCCGGCGGG
CTGCTGGCCCCCGGCGGCAATAGCATGGCGAGCGGGGTCGGGGTGGGCGCCGGCCTGGGCGCGGGCGTGA
ACCAGCGCATGGACAGTTACGCGCACATGAACGGCTGGAGCAACGGCAGCTACAGCATGATGCAGGACCA
GCTGGGCTACCCGCAGCACCCGGGCCTCAATGCGCACGGCGCAGCGCAGATGCAGCCCATGCACCGCTAC
GACGTGAGCGCCCTGCAGTACAACTCCATGACCAGCTCGCAGACCTACATGAACGGCTCGCCCACCTACA
GCATGTCCTACTCGCAGCAGGGCACCCCTGGCATGGCTCTTGGCTCCATGGGTTCGGTGGTCAAGTCCGA
GGCCAGCTCCAGCCCCCCTGTGGTTACCTCTTCCTCCCACTCCAGGGCGCCCTGCCAGGCCGGGGACCTC
CGGGACATGATCAGCATGTATCTCCCCGGCGCCGAGGTGCCGGAACCCGCCGCCCCCAGCAGACTTCACA
TGTCCCAGCACTACCAGAGCGGCCCGGTGCCCGGCACGGCCATTAACGGCACACTGCCCCTCTCACACAT
GTGAGAATTCGATATCAAGCTTATCGATAATCAACCTCTGGATTACAAAATTTGTGAAAGATTGACTGGT
ATTCTTAACTATGTTGCTCCTTTTACGCTATGTGGATACGCTGCTTTAATGCCTTTGTATCATGCTATTG
CTTCCCGTATGGCTTTCATTTTCTCCTCCTTGTATAAATCCTGGTTGCTGTCTCTTTATGAGGAGTTGTG
GCCCGTTGTCAGGCAACGTGGCGTGGTGTGCACTGTGTTTGCTGACGCAACCCCCACTGGTTGGGGCATT
GCCACCACCTGTCAGCTCCTTTCCGGGACTTTCGCTTTCCCCCTCCCTATTGCCACGGCGGAACTCATCG
CCGCCTGCCTTGCCCGCTGCTGGACAGGGGCTCGGCTGTTGGGCACTGACAATTCCGTGGTGTTGTCGGG
GAAATCATCGTCCTTTCCTTGGCTGCTCGCCTGTGTTGCCACCTGGATTCTGCGCGGGACGTCCTTCTGC
TACGTCCCTTCGGCCCTCAATCCAGCGGACCTTCCTTCCCGCGGCCTGCTGCCGGCTCTGCGGCCTCTTC
CGCGTCTTCGCCTTCGCCCTCAGACGAGTCGGATCTCCCTTTGGGCCGCCTCCCCGCATCGATACCGTCG
ACCTCGAGACCTAGAAAAACATGGAGCAATCACAAGTAGCAATACAGCAGCTACCAATGCTGATTGTGCC
TGGCTAGAAGCACAAGAGGAGGAGGAGGTGGGTTTTCCAGTCACACCTCAGGTACCTTTAAGACCAATGA
CTTACAAGGCAGCTGTAGATCTTAGCCACTTTTTAAAAGAAAAGGGGGGACTGGAAGGGCTAATTCACTC
CCAACGAAGACAAGATATCCTTGATCTGTGGATCTACCACACACAAGGCTACTTCCCTGATTGGCAGAAC
TACACACCAGGGCCAGGGATCAGATATCCACTGACCTTTGGATGGTGCTACAAGCTAGTACCAGTTGAGC
AAGAGAAGGTAGAAGAAGCCAATGAAGGAGAGAACACCCGCTTGTTACACCCTGTGAGCCTGCATGGGAT
GGATGACCCGGAGAGAGAAGTATTAGAGTGGAGGTTTGACAGCCGCCTAGCATTTCATCACATGGCCCGA
GAGCTGCATCCGGACTCGAGATAACTTCGTATAATGTATGCTATACGAAGTTATTCCGGACTGTACTGGG
TCTCTCTGGTTAGACCAGATCTGAGCCTGGGAGCTCTCTGGCTAACTAGGGAACCCACTGCTTAAGCCTC
AATAAAGCTTGCCTTGAGTGCTTCAAGTAGTGTGTGCCCGTCTGTTGTGTGACTCTGGTAACTAGAGATC
CCTCAGACCCTTTTAGTCAGTGTGGAAAATCTCTAGCAGGGCCCGTTTAAACCCGCTGATCAGCCTCGAC
TGTGCCTTCTAGTTGCCAGCCATCTGTTGTTTGCCCCTCCCCCGTGCCTTCCTTGACCCTGGAAGGTGCC
ACTCCCACTGTCCTTTCCTAATAAAATGAGGAAATTGCATCGCATTGTCTGAGTAGGTGTCATTCTATTC
TGGGGGGTGGGGTGGGGCAGGACAGCAAGGGGGAGGATTGGGAAGACAATAGCAGGCATGTGAGCAAAAG
GCCAGCAAAAGGCCAGGAACCGTAAAAAGGCCGCGTTGCTGGCGTTTTTCCATAGGCTCCGCCCCCCTGA
CGAGCATCACAAAAATCGACGCTCAAGTCAGAGGTGGCGAAACCCGACAGGACTATAAAGATACCAGGCG
TTTCCCCCTGGAAGCTCCCTCGTGCGCTCTCCTGTTCCGACCCTGCCGCTTACCGGATACCTGTCCGCCT
TTCTCCCTTCGGGAAGCGTGGCGCTTTCTCATAGCTCACGCTGTAGGTATCTCAGTTCGGTGTAGGTCGT
TCGCTCCAAGCTGGGCTGTGTGCACGAACCCCCCGTTCAGCCCGACCGCTGCGCCTTATCCGGTAACTAT
CGTCTTGAGTCCAACCCGGTAAGACACGACTTATCGCCACTGGCAGCAGCCACTGGTAACAGGATTAGCA
GAGCGAGGTATGTAGGCGGTGCTACAGAGTTCTTGAAGTGGTGGCCTAACTACGGCTACACTAGAAGAAC
AGTATTTGGTATCTGCGCTCTGCTGAAGCCAGTTACCTTCGGAAAAAGAGTTGGTAGCTCTTGATCCGGC
AAACAAACCACCGCTGGTAGCGGTGGTTTTTTTGTTTGCAAGCAGCAGATTACGCGCAGAAAAAAAGGAT
CTCAAGAAGATCCTTTGATCTTTTCTACGGGGTCTGACGCTCAGTGGAACGAAAACTCACGTTAAGGGAT
TTTGGTCATGAGATTATCAAAAAGGATCTTCACCTAGATCCTTTTAAATTAAAAATGAAGTTTTAAATCA
ATCTAAAGTATATATGAGTAAACTTGGTCTGACAGTTACCAATGCTTAATCAGTGAGGCACCTATCTCAG
CGATCTGTCTATTTCGTTCATCCATAGTTGCCTGACTCCCCGTCGTGTAGATAACTACGATACGGGAGGG
CTTACCATCTGGCCCCAGTGCTGCAATGATACCGCGAGACCCACGCTCACCGGCTCCAGATTTATCAGCA
ATAAACCAGCCAGCCGGAAGGGCCGAGCGCAGAAGTGGTCCTGCAACTTTATCCGCCTCCATCCAGTCTA
TTAATTGTTGCCGGGAAGCTAGAGTAAGTAGTTCGCCAGTTAATAGTTTGCGCAACGTTGTTGCCATTGC
TACAGGCATCGTGGTGTCACGCTCGTCGTTTGGTATGGCTTCATTCAGCTCCGGTTCCCAACGATCAAGG
CGAGTTACATGATCCCCCATGTTGTGCAAAAAAGCGGTTAGCTCCTTCGGTCCTCCGATCGTTGTCAGAA
GTAAGTTGGCCGCAGTGTTATCACTCATGGTTATGGCAGCACTGCATAATTCTCTTACTGTCATGCCATC
CGTAAGATGCTTTTCTGTGACTGGTGAGTACTCAACCAAGTCATTCTGAGAATAGTGTATGCGGCGACCG
AGTTGCTCTTGCCCGGCGTCAATACGGGATAATACCGCGCCACATAGCAGAACTTTAAAAGTGCTCATCA
TTGGAAAACGTTCTTCGGGGCGAAAACTCTCAAGGATCTTACCGCTGTTGAGATCCAGTTCGATGTAACC
CACTCGTGCACCCAACTGATCTTCAGCATCTTTTACTTTCACCAGCGTTTCTGGGTGAGCAAAAACAGGA
AGGCAAAATGCCGCAAAAAAGGGAATAAGGGCGACACGGAAATGTTGAATACTCATACTCTTCCTTTTTC
AATATTATTGAAGCATTTATCAGGGTTATTGTCTCATGAGCGGATACATATTTGAATGTATTTAGAAAAA
TAAACAAATAGGGGTTCCGCGCACATTTCCCCGAAAAGTGCCACCTGACGTCGACGGATCGGGAGATCTC
CCGATCCCCTATGGTGCACTCTCAGTACAATCTGCTCTGATGCCGCATAGTTAAGCCAGTATCTGCTCCC
TGCTTGTGTGTTGGAGGTCGCTGAGTAGTGCGCGAGCAAAATTTAAGCTACAACAAGGCAAGGCTTGACC
GACAATTGCATGAAGAATCTGCTTAGGGTTAGGCGTTTTGCGCTGCTTCGCGATGTACGGGCCAGATATA
Features (pLannotate 1.2.2; 22 found; start..end, strand, type, name):
      7..386     +  enhancer       CMV enhancer: human cytomegalovirus immediate early enhancer
    387..586     +  promoter       CMV promoter: human cytomegalovirus (CMV) immediate early promoter
    604..784     +  LTR            5' LTR (truncated): truncated 5' long terminal repeat (LTR) from HIV-1
    831..956     +  misc_feature   HIV-1 Ψ: packaging signal of human immunodeficiency virus type 1
    940..1303    +  CDS            HIV-1 gag (fragment): gag protein from human immunodeficiency virus 1; gag
   1449..1682    +  misc_feature   RRE: The Rev response element (RRE) of HIV-1 allows for Rev-dependent mRNA export from the nucleus to the cytoplasm.
   2059..2159    +  CDS            Rev (fragment): human immunodeficiency virus 1 (HIV-1) Rev protein; rev; enhances nuclear export of unspliced and incompletely spliced viral mRNAs
   2209..2326    +  misc_feature   cPPT/CTS: central polypurine tract and central termination sequence of HIV-1
   2385..2655    +  protein_bind   tetracycline response element: contains seven copies of the tetracycline operator tetO tetracycline repressor TetR
   2666..2683    +  misc_feature   MCS (fragment): pUC18/19 multiple cloning site
   2688..2725    +  promoter       minimal CMV promoter: human cytomegalovirus (CMV) immediate early promoter
   2831..3781    +  CDS            SOX2: SOX2_HUMAN - Experimental evidence at protein level: Swiss-Prot protein existence level 1. Transcription factor that forms a trimeric complex with OCT4 on DNA and controls the expression of a number of genes involved in embryonic development such as YES1, FGF4, UTF1 and ZFP206 (By similarity). Binds to the proximal enhancer region of NANOG (By similarity). Critical for early embryogenesis and for embryonic stem cell pluripotency (PubMed:18035408). Downstream SRRT target that mediates the promotion of neural stem cell self-renewal (By similarity). Keeps neural cells undifferentiated by countera
   3785..3809    +  misc_feature   MCS (fragment): pBluescript multiple cloning site
   3809..4397    +  misc_feature   WPRE: woodchuck hepatitis virus posttranscriptional regulatory element
   4334..4915    +  CDS            nef (fragment): NEF_HV1H2 - Experimental evidence at protein level: Swiss-Prot protein existence level 1. Extracellular Nef protein targets CD4(+) T-lymphocytes for apoptosis by interacting with CXCR4 surface receptors. From Human immunodeficiency virus type 1 group M subtype B (isolate HXB2) (HIV-1).
   4921..4954    -  protein_bind   loxP: Cre-mediated recombination occurs in the 8-bp core sequence (GCATACAT). Cre recombinase
   4968..5148    +  LTR            5' LTR (truncated): truncated 5' long terminal repeat (LTR) from HIV-1
   5180..5291    +  polyA_signal   bGH poly(A) signal: bovine growth hormone polyadenylation signal
   5437..6025    -  rep_origin     ori: high-copy-number ColE1/pMB1/pBR322/pUC origin of replication
   6196..7056    -  CDS            AmpR: β-lactamase; bla; confers resistance to ampicillin, carbenicillin, and related antibiotics
   7057..7161    -  promoter       AmpR promoter: bla
   7220..7272    -  misc_feature   bom (fragment): basis of mobility region from pBR322
