[The description below was written by a language model from this plasmid's Addgene catalogue record and pLannotate feature annotations shown in this document.]
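Description:
FUW-tetO-lox-hSOX2 is a lentiviral mammalian expression plasmid built on the FUW backbone that delivers a doxycycline-inducible, Cre-excisable copy of human SOX2. In bacteria it is maintained through a high-copy ColE1/pUC-type origin and selected with ampicillin via the β-lactamase gene. The viral portion follows an HIV-1-derived transfer vector layout. A CMV enhancer/promoter drives genomic RNA production from a truncated 5' LTR, followed by the Ψ packaging signal with a short gag fragment, the Rev response element for Rev-dependent nuclear export, and the cPPT/CTS element, which aids nuclear import of the reverse-transcribed genome. A truncated 3' LTR and a bGH polyadenylation signal close the transcript.

The payload is the human SOX2 coding sequence, cloned between EcoRI sites. It lies downstream of a tetracycline response element containing seven tetO operators fused to a minimal CMV promoter, so expression depends on a tetracycline-controlled transactivator supplied separately, which this plasmid does not encode. A WPRE after the coding sequence enhances transcript stability and expression. No epitope tag, reporter or mammalian selection marker is annotated.

A single loxP site sits immediately upstream of the 3' LTR. If it lies within the U3 region, as its position suggests, reverse transcription would copy it into both LTRs, leaving the integrated provirus flanked by loxP sites. Cre recombinase could then remove the transgene cassette. This fits the associated publication, which describes patient-derived induced pluripotent stem cells free of viral reprogramming factors. The construct therefore serves as one of the inducible, removable reprogramming factor vectors for generating human iPS cells.
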