Addgene plasmid #20729: FUW-tetO-lox-hSOX2
Depositing lab: Rudolf Jaenisch. Depositing organization: Whitehead Institute for Biomedical Research. Publication: Parkinson's disease patient-derived induced pluripotent stem cells free of viral reprogramming factors. Soldner F, Hockemeyer D, Beard C, Gao Q, Bell GW, Cook EG, Hargus G, Blak A, Cooper O, Mitalipova M, Isacson O, Jaenisch R. Cell. 2009 Mar 6. 136(5):964-77. 10.1016/j.cell.2009.02.013 PubMed 19269371.
Backbone
  Vector backbone: FUW
  Backbone manufacturer: Carlos Lois
  Backbone size w/o insert (bp): 6454
  Vector type: Mammalian Expression, Lentiviral
Growth in bacteria
  Bacterial resistance: Ampicillin, 100 μg/mL
  Growth temperature: 37°C
  Growth strain: Stbl3
  Growth instructions: TOP10, 37C
  Copy number: High Copy
Gene/Insert
  Gene/Insert name: SOX2
  Species: H. sapiens (human)
  Insert size (bp): 966
  Entrez Gene: SOX2 (a.k.a. ANOP3, MCOPS3)
  Cloning method: Restriction Enzyme; 5′ cloning site EcoRI (not destroyed); 3′ cloning site EcoRI (not destroyed)
  Sequencing primers: 5′ LNCX
Terms and licenses: Academic/Nonprofit Terms; Industry Terms: Not Available to Industry
How to cite: FUW-tetO-lox-hSOX2 was a gift from Rudolf Jaenisch (Addgene plasmid # 20729 ; http://n2t.net/addgene:20729 ; RRID:Addgene_20729)
