>Addgene plasmid #20729 | FUW-tetO-lox-hSOX2 | addgene partial sequence | sequence record 26586 | 20729 with LNCX
CGCTGTTTTGACCTCCATAGAAGACACCGGGACCGATCCAGCCTCCGCGGCCCCGAATTCGCCACCATGT
ACAACATGATGGAGACGGAGCTGAAGCCGCCGGGCCCGCAGCAAACTTCGGGGGGCGGCGGCGGCAACTC
CACCGCGGCGGCGGCCGGCGGCAACCAGAAAAACAGCCCGGACCGCGTCAAGCGGCCCATGAATGCCTTC
ATGGTGTGGTCCCGCGGGCAGCGGCGCAAGATGGCCCAGGAGAACCCCAAGATGCACAACTCGGAGATCA
GCAAGCGCCTGGGCGCCGAGTGGAAACTTTTGTCGGAGACGGAGAAGCGGCCGTTCATCGACGAGGCTAA
GCGGCTGCGAGCGCTGCACATGAAGGAGCACCCGGATTATAAATACCGGCCCCGGCGGAAAACCAAGACG
CTCATGAAGAAGGATAAGTACACGCTGCCCGGCGGGCTGCTGGCCCCCGGCGGCAATAGCATGGCGAGCG
GGGTCGGGGTGGGCGCCGGCCTGGGCGCGGGCGTGAACCAGCGCATGGACAGTTACGCGCACATGAACGG
CTGGAGCAACGGCAGCTACAGCATGATGCAGGACCAGCTGGGCTACCCGCAGCACCCGGGCCTCAATGCG
CACGGCGCAGCGCAGATGCAGCCCATGCACCGCTACGACGTGAGCGCCCTGCAGTACAACTCCATGACCA
GCTCGCA
